>Addgene plasmid #91633 | pPN104 | addgene full sequence | sequence record 180345 | Addgene NGS Result
GAGGGCCTATTTCCCATGATTCCTTCATATTTGCATATACGATACAAGGCTGTTAGAGAGATAATTGGAA
TTAATTTGACTGTAAACACAAAGATATTAGTACAAAATACGTGACGTAGAAAGTAATAATTTCTTGGGTA
GTTTGCAGTTTTAAAATTATGTTTTAAAATGGACTATCATATGCTTACCGTAACTTGAAAGTATTTCGAT
TTCTTGGCTTTATATATCTTGTGGAAAGGACGAAACACCGTCTCTCGTACTCTCCGGCAGGTTTTAGAGC
TAGAAATAGCAAGTTAAAATAAGGCTAGTCCGTTATCAACTTGAAAAAGTGGCACCGAGTCGGTGCTTTT
TTAAGCTTGGCGTAATCATGGTCATAGCTGTTTCCTGTGTGAAATTGTTATCCGCTCACAATTCCACACA
ACATACGAGCCGGAAGCATAAAGTGTAAAGCCTGGGGTGCCTAATGAGTGAGCTAACTCACATTAATTGC
GTTGCGCTCACTGCCCGCTTTCCAGTCGGGAAACCTGTCGTGCCAGCTGCATTAATGAATCGGCCAACGC
GCGGGGAGAGGCGGTTTGCGTATTGGGCGCTCTTCCGCTTCCTCGCTCACTGACTCGCTGCGCTCGGTCG
TTCGGCTGCGGCGAGCGGTATCAGCTCACTCAAAGGCGGTAATACGGTTATCCACAGAATCAGGGGATAA
CGCAGGAAAGAACATGTGAGCAAAAGGCCAGCAAAAGGCCAGGAACCGTAAAAAGGCCGCGTTGCTGGCG
TTTTTCCATAGGCTCCGCCCCCCTGACGAGCATCACAAAAATCGACGCTCAAGTCAGAGGTGGCGAAACC
CGACAGGACTATAAAGATACCAGGCGTTTCCCCCTGGAAGCTCCCTCGTGCGCTCTCCTGTTCCGACCCT
GCCGCTTACCGGATACCTGTCCGCCTTTCTCCCTTCGGGAAGCGTGGCGCTTTCTCATAGCTCACGCTGT
AGGTATCTCAGTTCGGTGTAGGTCGTTCGCTCCAAGCTGGGCTGTGTGCACGAACCCCCCGTTCAGCCCG
ACCGCTGCGCCTTATCCGGTAACTATCGTCTTGAGTCCAACCCGGTAAGACACGACTTATCGCCACTGGC
AGCAGCCACTGGTAACAGGATTAGCAGAGCGAGGTATGTAGGCGGTGCTACAGAGTTCTTGAAGTGGTGG
CCTAACTACGGCTACACTAGAAGAACAGTATTTGGTATCTGCGCTCTGCTGAAGCCAGTTACCTTCGGAA
AAAGAGTTGGTAGCTCTTGATCCGGCAAACAAACCACCGCTGGTAGCGGTGGTTTTTTTGTTTGCAAGCA
GCAGATTACGCGCAGAAAAAAAGGATCTCAAGAAGATCCTTTGATCTTTTCTACGGGGTCTGACGCTCAG
TGGAACGAAAACTCACGTTAAGGGATTTTGGTCATGAGATTATCAAAAAGGATCTTCACCTAGATCCTTT
TAAATTAAAAATGAAGTTTTAAATCAATCTAAAGTATATATGAGTAAACTTGGTCTGACAGTTACCAATG
CTTAATCAGTGAGGCACCTATCTCAGCGATCTGTCTATTTCGTTCATCCATAGTTGCCTGACTCCCCGTC
GTGTAGATAACTACGATACGGGAGGGCTTACCATCTGGCCCCAGTGCTGCAATGATACCGCGAGACCCAC
GCTCACCGGCTCCAGATTTATCAGCAATAAACCAGCCAGCCGGAAGGGCCGAGCGCAGAAGTGGTCCTGC
AACTTTATCCGCCTCCATCCAGTCTATTAATTGTTGCCGGGAAGCTAGAGTAAGTAGTTCGCCAGTTAAT
AGTTTGCGCAACGTTGTTGCCATTGCTACAGGCATCGTGGTGTCACGCTCGTCGTTTGGTATGGCTTCAT
TCAGCTCCGGTTCCCAACGATCAAGGCGAGTTACATGATCCCCCATGTTGTGCAAAAAAGCGGTTAGCTC
CTTCGGTCCTCCGATCGTTGTCAGAAGTAAGTTGGCCGCAGTGTTATCACTCATGGTTATGGCAGCACTG
CATAATTCTCTTACTGTCATGCCATCCGTAAGATGCTTTTCTGTGACTGGTGAGTACTCAACCAAGTCAT
TCTGAGAATAGTGTATGCGGCGACCGAGTTGCTCTTGCCCGGCGTCAATACGGGATAATACCGCGCCACA
TAGCAGAACTTTAAAAGTGCTCATCATTGGAAAACGTTCTTCGGGGCGAAAACTCTCAAGGATCTTACCG
CTGTTGAGATCCAGTTCGATGTAACCCACTCGTGCACCCAACTGATCTTCAGCATCTTTTACTTTCACCA
GCGTTTCTGGGTGAGCAAAAACAGGAAGGCAAAATGCCGCAAAAAAGGGAATAAGGGCGACACGGAAATG
TTGAATACTCATACTCTTCCTTTTTCAATATTATTGAAGCATTTATCAGGGTTATTGTCTCATGAGCGGA
TACATATTTGAATGTATTTAGAAAAATAAACAAATAGGGGTTCCGCGCACATTTCCCCGAAAAGTGCCAC
CTGACGTCTAAGAAACCATTATTATCATGACATTAACCTATAAAAATAGGCGTATCACGAGGCCCTTTCG
TCTCGCGCGTTTCGGTGATGACGGTGAAAACCTCTGACACATGCAGCTCCCGGAGACGGTCACAGCTTGT
CTGTAAGCGGATGCCGGGAGCAGACAAGCCCGTCAGGGCGCGTCAGCGGGTGTTGGCGGGTGTCGGGGCT
GGCTTAACTATGCGGCATCAGAGCAGATTGTACTGAGAGTGCACCATATGCGGTGTGAAATACCGCACAG
ATGCGTAAGGAGAAAATACCGCATCAGGCGCCATTCGCCATTCAGGCTGCGCAACTGTTGGGAAGGGCGA
TCGGTGCGGGCCTCTTCGCTATTACGCCAGCTGGCGAAAGGGGGATGTGCTGCAAGGCGATTAAGTTGGG
TAACGCCAGGGTTTTCCCAGTCACGACGTTGTAAAACGACGGCCAGTGAATTCGAGCTCGGTACCCGGGG
ATCCGTTAATTAA
Features (pLannotate 1.2.2; 13 found; start..end, strand, type, name):
      1..241     +  promoter       U6 promoter: RNA polymerase III promoter for human U6 snRNA
    271..346     +  misc_RNA       gRNA scaffold: guide RNA scaffold for the Streptococcus pyogenes CRISPR/Cas9 system
    395..411     -  protein_bind   lac operator: The lac repressor binds to the lac operator to inhibit transcription in E. coli. This inhibition can be relieved by adding lactose or isopropyl-β-D-thiogalactopyranoside (IPTG). lac repressor encoded by lacI
    419..449     -  promoter       lac promoter: promoter for the E. coli lac operon
    464..485     -  protein_bind   CAP binding site: CAP binding activates transcription in the presence of cAMP. E. coli catabolite activator protein
    498..590     -  CDS            lacI (fragment): lac repressor; lacI; The lac repressor binds to the lac operator to inhibit transcription in E. coli. This inhibition can be relieved by adding lactose or isopropyl-β-D-thiogalactopyranoside (IPTG).
    773..1361    -  rep_origin     ori: high-copy-number ColE1/pMB1/pBR322/pUC origin of replication
   1532..2392    -  CDS            AmpR: β-lactamase; bla; confers resistance to ampicillin, carbenicillin, and related antibiotics
   2393..2497    -  promoter       AmpR promoter: bla
   2592..2627    +  CDS            rop (fragment): Rop protein, which maintains plasmids at low copy number; rop
   2729..2828    +  misc_feature   bom (fragment): basis of mobility region from pBR322
   2834..2991    -  CDS            lacZα (fragment): LacZα fragment of β-galactosidase; lacZ fragment
   2988..3014    +  misc_feature   MCS (fragment): pUC18/19 multiple cloning site
