[The description below was written by a language model from this plasmid's Addgene catalogue record and pLannotate feature annotations shown in this document.]
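Description:
pPN104 is a small (about 3.0 kb) CRISPR guide RNA expression plasmid built on a pUC19 backbone carrying a human U6 promoter. It is propagated in E. coli as a high-copy plasmid through the ColE1/pUC-type origin of replication and is selected with ampicillin via the β-lactamase (AmpR) gene and its native promoter. The remaining annotated elements are leftovers of the pUC19 parent: the lac promoter, operator and CAP binding site, partial lacZα and multiple cloning site sequences, and short lacI, rop and bom fragments. None of these plays a role in the guide expression function.

The payload is a single sgRNA cassette. The RNA polymerase III U6 promoter drives transcription of a roughly 20-nucleotide spacer directed against human KCTD13, which sits in the gap between the promoter and the annotated Streptococcus pyogenes Cas9 guide RNA scaffold. The spacer was inserted by restriction cloning into BbsI sites, which were destroyed in the process, as is typical of this type IIS cloning scheme. The transcript is therefore a complete chimeric sgRNA able to direct SpCas9 to the KCTD13 locus.

The plasmid encodes no Cas9, no mammalian selection marker and no reporter, so the nuclease must be supplied separately, for example from a co-delivered construct. According to the record, its purpose is to express an sgRNA targeting human KCTD13, and it comes from a study establishing a scaled CRISPR editing workflow in human pluripotent stem cells for investigating genes linked to psychiatric disease.
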