Addgene plasmid #91633: pPN104
Purpose: Express sgRNA targeting human KCTD13
Depositing lab: Lindy Barrett. Depositing organization: Broad Institute. Publication: A Scaled Framework for CRISPR Editing of Human Pluripotent Stem Cells to Study Psychiatric Disease. Hazelbaker DZ, Beccard A, Bara AM, Dabkowski N, Messana A, Mazzucato P, Lam D, Manning D, Eggan K, Barrett LE. Stem Cell Reports. 2017 Oct 10;9(4):1315-1327. doi: 10.1016/j.stemcr.2017.09.006. PubMed 29020615.
Backbone
  Vector backbone: pUC19-U6 promoter
  Vector type: CRISPR
Growth in bacteria
  Bacterial resistance: Ampicillin, 100 μg/mL
  Growth temperature: 37°C
  Growth strain: DH5alpha
  Copy number: High Copy
Gene/Insert
  Gene/Insert name: KCTD13 (alt name: NM_178863.4)
  gRNA/shRNA sequence: TCTCTCGTACTCTCCGGCAG
  Species: H. sapiens (human)
  Insert size (bp): 21
  Entrez Gene: KCTD13 (a.k.a. BACURD1, FKSG86, PDIP1, POLDIP1, hBACURD1)
  Promoter: U6
  Cloning method: Restriction Enzyme; 5′ cloning site BbsI (destroyed during cloning); 3′ cloning site BbsI (destroyed during cloning)
  Sequencing primers: 5′ M13F (-21)
Terms and licenses: Academic/Nonprofit Terms; Industry Terms: Not Available to Industry
How to cite: pPN104 was a gift from Lindy Barrett (Addgene plasmid # 91633 ; http://n2t.net/addgene:91633 ; RRID:Addgene_91633)
